LOCUS       Exported 12257 bp ds-DNA circular SYN 13-MAY-2021
DEFINITION  Lentiviral expression of ERBB2 E321G.
ACCESSION   .
VERSION     .
KEYWORDS    pHAGE-ERBB2-E321G
SOURCE      synthetic DNA construct
  ORGANISM  synthetic DNA construct
REFERENCE   1 (bases 1 to 12257)
  AUTHORS   Ng PK, Li J, Jeong KJ, Shao S, Chen H, Tsang YH, Sengupta S, Wang Z,
            Bhavana VH, Tran R, Soewito S, Minussi DC, Moreno D, Kong K,
            Dogruluk T, Lu H, Gao J, Tokheim C, Zhou DC, Johnson AM, Zeng J, Ip
            CKM, Ju Z, Wester M, Yu S, Li Y, Vellano CP, Schultz N, Karchin R,
            Ding L, Lu Y, Cheung LWT, Chen K, Shaw KR, Meric-Bernstam F, Scott
            KL, Yi S, Sahni N, Liang H, Mills GB
  TITLE     Systematic Functional Annotation of Somatic Mutations in Cancer.
  JOURNAL   Cancer Cell. 2018 Mar 12;33(3):450-462.e10. doi:
            10.1016/j.ccell.2018.01.021.
  PUBMED    29533785
REFERENCE   2 (bases 1 to 12257)
  AUTHORS   .
  TITLE     Direct Submission
  JOURNAL   Exported May 13, 2021 from SnapGene Server 1.1.58
            http://www.snapgene.com
FEATURES             Location/Qualifiers
     source          1..12257
                     /organism="synthetic DNA construct"
                     /mol_type="other DNA"
     LTR             1..634
                     /label=3' LTR
                     /note="3' long terminal repeat (LTR) from HIV-1"
     misc_feature    681..806
                     /label=HIV-1 Psi
                     /note="packaging signal of human immunodeficiency virus
                     type 1"
     misc_feature    1303..1536
                     /label=RRE
                     /note="The Rev response element (RRE) of HIV-1 allows for
                     Rev-dependent mRNA export from the nucleus to the
                     cytoplasm."
     CDS             1721..1765
                     /codon_start=1
                     /product="antigenic peptide corresponding to amino acids
                     655 to 669 of the HIV envelope protein gp41 (Lutje Hulsik
                     et al., 2013)"
                     /label=gp41 peptide
                     /note="recognized by the 2H10 single-chain llama nanobody"
                     /translation="KNEQELLELDKWASL"
     misc_feature    2058..2175
                     /label=cPPT/CTS
                     /note="central polypurine tract and central termination
                     sequence of HIV-1"
     promoter        2223..3401
                     /label=EF-1-alpha promoter
                     /note="strong constitutive promoter for human elongation
                     factor EF-1-alpha"
     intron          2454..3392
                     /label=EF-1-alpha intron A
                     /note="intron upstream of the start codon of human
                     EF-1-alpha"
     primer_bind     3349..3369
                     /label=EF1a-F
                     /note="Human elongation factor-1a promoter, forward primer"
     protein_bind    3421..3445
                     /gene="mutant version of attB"
                     /label=attB1
                     /bound_moiety="BP Clonase(TM)"
                     /note="recombination site for the Gateway(R) BP reaction"
     protein_bind    complement(7217..7241)
                     /gene="mutant version of attB"
                     /label=attB2
                     /bound_moiety="BP Clonase(TM)"
                     /note="recombination site for the Gateway(R) BP reaction"
     promoter        7249..7267
                     /label=T3 promoter
                     /note="promoter for bacteriophage T3 RNA polymerase"
     primer_bind     complement(7292..7311)
                     /label=T7
                     /note="T7 promoter, forward primer"
     promoter        complement(7293..7311)
                     /label=T7 promoter
                     /note="promoter for bacteriophage T7 RNA polymerase"
     protein_bind    complement(7317..7337)
                     /gene="mutant version of attB"
                     /label=attB4
                     /bound_moiety="BP Clonase(TM)"
                     /note="core recombination site for the Gateway(R) BP
                     reaction"
     CDS             7391..7432
                     /codon_start=1
                     /product="epitope tag from simian virus 5"
                     /label=V5 tag
                     /translation="GKPIPNPLLGLDST"
     misc_feature    7453..8020
                     /label=IRES
                     /note="internal ribosome entry site (IRES) of the
                     encephalomyocarditis virus (EMCV)"
     misc_feature    7470..8022
                     /label=IRES
                     /note="internal ribosome entry site (IRES) of the
                     encephalomyocarditis virus (EMCV)"
     primer_bind     complement(7614..7631)
                     /label=IRES reverse
                     /note="IRES internal ribosome entry site, reverse primer.
                     Also called pCDH-rev"
     primer_bind     7841..7860
                     /label=IRES-F
                     /note="IRES internal ribosome entry site, forward primer"
     CDS             8034..8633
                     /codon_start=1
                     /gene="pac from Streptomyces alboniger"
                     /product="puromycin N-acetyltransferase"
                     /label=PuroR
                     /note="confers resistance to puromycin"
                     /translation="MTEYKPTVRLATRDDVPRAVRTLAAAFADYPATRHTVDPDRHIER
                     VTELQELFLTRVGLDIGKVWVADDGAAVAVWTTPESVEAGAVFAEIGPRMAELSGSRLA
                     AQQQMEGLLAPHRPKEPAWFLATVGVSPDHQGKGLGSAVVLPGVEAAERAGVPAFLETS
                     APRNLPFYERLGFTVTADVEVPEGPRTWCMTRKPGA"
     primer_bind     complement(8034..8053)
                     /label=Puro-R
                     /note="Puromycin resistance gene, reverse primer. Also
                     called puro-variant-R"
     primer_bind     8530..8550
                     /label=Puro-F
                     /note="Puromycin resistance gene, forward primer"
     misc_feature    8647..9235
                     /label=WPRE
                     /note="woodchuck hepatitis virus posttranscriptional
                     regulatory element"
     primer_bind     complement(8700..8720)
                     /label=WPRE-R
                     /note="WPRE, reverse primer"
     CDS             complement(9118..9129)
                     /codon_start=1
                     /product="Factor Xa recognition and cleavage site"
                     /label=Factor Xa site
                     /translation="IEGR"
     LTR             9310..9543
                     /label=3' LTR (Delta-U3)
                     /note="self-inactivating 3' long terminal repeat (LTR) from
                     HIV-1"
     primer_bind     complement(9662..9680)
                     /label=pBRforEco
                     /note="pBR322 vectors, upsteam of EcoRI site, forward
                     primer"
     promoter        9748..9852
                     /gene="bla"
                     /label=AmpR promoter
     CDS             9853..10713
                     /codon_start=1
                     /gene="bla"
                     /product="beta-lactamase"
                     /label=AmpR
                     /note="confers resistance to ampicillin, carbenicillin, and
                     related antibiotics"
                     /translation="MSIQHFRVALIPFFAAFCLPVFAHPETLVKVKDAEDQLGARVGYI
                     ELDLNSGKILESFRPEERFPMMSTFKVLLCGAVLSRVDAGQEQLGRRIHYSQNDLVEYS
                     PVTEKHLTDGMTVRELCSAAITMSDNTAANLLLTTIGGPKELTAFLHNMGDHVTRLDRW
                     EPELNEAIPNDERDTTMPVAMATTLRKLLTGELLTLASRQQLIDWMEADKVAGPLLRSA
                     LPAGWFIADKSGAGERGSRGIIAALGPDGKPSRIVVIYTTGSQATMDERNRQIAEIGAS
                     LIKHW"
     primer_bind     complement(10071..10090)
                     /label=Amp-R
                     /note="Ampicillin resistance gene, reverse primer"
     rep_origin      10884..11472
                     /direction=RIGHT
                     /label=ori
                     /note="high-copy-number ColE1/pMB1/pBR322/pUC origin of
                     replication"
     primer_bind     11373..11392
                     /label=pBR322ori-F
                     /note="pBR322 origin, forward primer"
     primer_bind     11626..11643
                     /label=L4440
                     /note="L4440 vector, forward primer"
     primer_bind     11735..11754
                     /label=SV40pro-F
                     /note="SV40 promoter/origin, forward primer"
     protein_bind    11883..11904
                     /label=CAP binding site
                     /bound_moiety="E. coli catabolite activator protein"
                     /note="CAP binding activates transcription in the presence
                     of cAMP."
     promoter        11919..11949
                     /label=lac promoter
                     /note="promoter for the E. coli lac operon"
     protein_bind    11957..11973
                     /label=lac operator
                     /bound_moiety="lac repressor encoded by lacI"
                     /note="The lac repressor binds to the lac operator to
                     inhibit transcription in E. coli. This inhibition can be
                     relieved by adding lactose or
                     isopropyl-beta-D-thiogalactopyranoside (IPTG)."
     primer_bind     11962..11984
                     /label=M13/pUC Reverse
                     /note="In lacZ gene"
     primer_bind     11981..11997
                     /label=M13 rev
                     /note="common sequencing primer, one of multiple similar
                     variants"
     primer_bind     11981..11997
                     /label=M13 Reverse
                     /note="In lacZ gene. Also called M13-rev"
     primer_bind     12047..12066
                     /label=EBV-rev
                     /note="SV40 polyA terminator, reverse primer"
ORIGIN
        1 tggaagggct aattcactcc caaagaagac aagatatcct tgatctgtgg atctaccaca
       61 cacaaggcta cttccctgat tagcagaact acacaccagg gccaggggtc agatatccac
      121 tgacctttgg atggtgctac aagctagtac cagttgagcc agataaggta gaagaggcca
      181 ataaaggaga gaacaccagc ttgttacacc ctgtgagcct gcatgggatg gatgacccgg
      241 agagagaagt gttagagtgg aggtttgaca gccgcctagc atttcatcac gtggcccgag
      301 agctgcatcc ggagtacttc aagaactgct gatatcgagc ttgctacaag ggactttccg
      361 ctggggactt tccagggagg cgtggcctgg gcgggactgg ggagtggcga gccctcagat
      421 cctgcatata agcagctgct ttttgcctgt actgggtctc tctggttaga ccagatctga
      481 gcctgggagc tctctggcta actagggaac ccactgctta agcctcaata aagcttgcct
      541 tgagtgcttc aagtagtgtg tgcccgtctg ttgtgtgact ctggtaacta gagatccctc
      601 agaccctttt agtcagtgtg gaaaatctct agcagtggcg cccgaacagg gacttgaaag
      661 cgaaagggaa accagaggag ctctctcgac gcaggactcg gcttgctgaa gcgcgcacgg
      721 caagaggcga ggggcggcga ctggtgagta cgccaaaaat tttgactagc ggaggctaga
      781 aggagagaga tgggtgcgag agcgtcagta ttaagcgggg gagaattaga tcgcgatggg
      841 aaaaaattcg gttaaggcca gggggaaaga aaaaatataa attaaaacat atagtatggg
      901 caagcaggga gctagaacga ttcgcagtta atcctggcct gttagaaaca tcagaaggct
      961 gtagacaaat actgggacag ctacaaccat cccttcagac aggatcagaa gaacttagat
     1021 cattatataa tacagtagca accctctatt gtgtgcatca aaggatagag ataaaagaca
     1081 ccaaggaagc tttagacaag atagaggaag agcaaaacaa aagtaagacc accgcacagc
     1141 aagcggccgg ccgctgatct tcagacctgg aggaggagat atgagggaca attggagaag
     1201 tgaattatat aaatataaag tagtaaaaat tgaaccatta ggagtagcac ccaccaaggc
     1261 aaagagaaga gtggtgcaga gagaaaaaag agcagtggga ataggagctt tgttccttgg
     1321 gttcttggga gcagcaggaa gcactatggg cgcagcgtca atgacgctga cggtacaggc
     1381 cagacaatta ttgtctggta tagtgcagca gcagaacaat ttgctgaggg ctattgaggc
     1441 gcaacagcat ctgttgcaac tcacagtctg gggcatcaag cagctccagg caagaatcct
     1501 ggctgtggaa agatacctaa aggatcaaca gctcctgggg atttggggtt gctctggaaa
     1561 actcatttgc accactgctg tgccttggaa tgctagttgg agtaataaat ctctggaaca
     1621 gatttggaat cacacgacct ggatggagtg ggacagagaa attaacaatt acacaagctt
     1681 aatacactcc ttaattgaag aatcgcaaaa ccagcaagaa aagaatgaac aagaattatt
     1741 ggaattagat aaatgggcaa gtttgtggaa ttggtttaac ataacaaatt ggctgtggta
     1801 tataaaatta ttcataatga tagtaggagg cttggtaggt ttaagaatag tttttgctgt
     1861 actttctata gtgaatagag ttaggcaggg atattcacca ttatcgtttc agacccacct
     1921 cccaaccccg aggggacccg acaggcccga aggaatagaa gaagaaggtg gagagagaga
     1981 cagagacaga tccattcgat tagtgaacgg atctcgacgg tatcgccgaa ttcacaaatg
     2041 gcagtattca tccacaattt taaaagaaaa ggggggattg gggggtacag tgcaggggaa
     2101 agaatagtag acataatagc aacagacata caaactaaag aattacaaaa acaaattaca
     2161 aaaattcaaa attttcgggt ttattacagg gacagcagag atccagtttg gactagtcgt
     2221 gaggctccgg tgcccgtcag tgggcagagc gcacatcgcc cacagtcccc gagaagttgg
     2281 ggggaggggt cggcaattga accggtgcct agagaaggtg gcgcggggta aactgggaaa
     2341 gtgatgtcgt gtactggctc cgcctttttc ccgagggtgg gggagaaccg tatataagtg
     2401 cagtagtcgc cgtgaacgtt ctttttcgca acgggtttgc cgccagaaca caggtaagtg
     2461 ccgtgtgtgg ttcccgcggg cctggcctct ttacgggtta tggcccttgc gtgccttgaa
     2521 ttacttccac ctggctgcag tacgtgattc ttgatcccga gcttcgggtt ggaagtgggt
     2581 gggagagttc gaggccttgc gcttaaggag ccccttcgcc tcgtgcttga gttgaggcct
     2641 ggcctgggcg ctggggccgc cgcgtgcgaa tctggtggca ccttcgcgcc tgtctcgctg
     2701 ctttcgataa gtctctagcc atttaaaatt tttgatgacc tgctgcgacg ctttttttct
     2761 ggcaagatag tcttgtaaat gcgggccaag atctgcacac tggtatttcg gtttttgggg
     2821 ccgcgggcgg cgacggggcc cgtgcgtccc agcgcacatg ttcggcgagg cggggcctgc
     2881 gagcgcggcc accgagaatc ggacgggggt agtctcaagc tggccggcct gctctggtgc
     2941 ctggcctcgc gccgccgtgt atcgccccgc cctgggcggc aaggctggcc cggtcggcac
     3001 cagttgcgtg agcggaaaga tggccgcttc ccggccctgc tgcagggagc tcaaaatgga
     3061 ggacgcggcg ctcgggagag cgggcgggtg agtcacccac acaaaggaaa agggcctttc
     3121 cgtcctcagc cgtcgcttca tgtgactcca cggagtaccg ggcgccgtcc aggcacctcg
     3181 attagttctc gagcttttgg agtacgtcgt ctttaggttg gggggagggg ttttatgcga
     3241 tggagtttcc ccacactgag tgggtggaga ctgaagttag gccagcttgg cacttgatgt
     3301 aattctcctt ggaatttgcc ctttttgagt ttggatcttg gttcattctc aagcctcaga
     3361 cagtggttca aagttttttt cttccatttc aggtgtcgtg aagcggccct gcagatatca
     3421 acaagtttgt acaaaaaagc aggcaccatg gagctggcgg ccttgtgccg ctgggggctc
     3481 ctcctcgccc tcttgccccc cggagccgcg agcacccaag tgtgcaccgg cacagacatg
     3541 aagctgcggc tccctgccag tcccgagacc cacctggaca tgctccgcca cctctaccag
     3601 ggctgccagg tggtgcaggg aaacctggaa ctcacctacc tgcccaccaa tgccagcctg
     3661 tccttcctgc aggatatcca ggaggtgcag ggctacgtgc tcatcgctca caaccaagtg
     3721 aggcaggtcc cactgcagag gctgcggatt gtgcgaggca cccagctctt tgaggacaac
     3781 tatgccctgg ccgtgctaga caatggagac ccgctgaaca ataccacccc tgtcacaggg
     3841 gcctccccag gaggcctgcg ggagctgcag cttcgaagcc tcacagagat cttgaaagga
     3901 ggggtcttga tccagcggaa cccccagctc tgctaccagg acacgatttt gtggaaggac
     3961 atcttccaca agaacaacca gctggctctc acactgatag acaccaaccg ctctcgggcc
     4021 tgccacccct gttctccgat gtgtaagggc tcccgctgct ggggagagag ttctgaggat
     4081 tgtcagagcc tgacgcgcac tgtctgtgcc ggtggctgtg cccgctgcaa ggggccactg
     4141 cccactgact gctgccatga gcagtgtgct gccggctgca cgggccccaa gcactctgac
     4201 tgcctggcct gcctccactt caaccacagt ggcatctgtg agctgcactg cccagccctg
     4261 gtcacctaca acacagacac gtttgagtcc atgcccaatc ccgagggccg gtatacattc
     4321 ggcgccagct gtgtgactgc ctgtccctac aactaccttt ctacggacgt gggatcctgc
     4381 accctcgtct gccccctgca caaccaaggg gtgacagcag aggatggaac acagcggtgt
     4441 gagaagtgca gcaagccctg tgcccgagtg tgctatggtc tgggcatgga gcacttgcga
     4501 gaggtgaggg cagttaccag tgccaatatc caggagtttg ctggctgcaa gaagatcttt
     4561 gggagcctgg catttctgcc ggagagcttt gatggggacc cagcctccaa cactgccccg
     4621 ctccagccag agcagctcca agtgtttgag actctggaag agatcacagg ttacctatac
     4681 atctcagcat ggccggacag cctgcctgac ctcagcgtct tccagaacct gcaagtaatc
     4741 cggggacgaa ttctgcacaa tggcgcctac tcgctgaccc tgcaagggct gggcatcagc
     4801 tggctggggc tgcgctcact gagggaactg ggcagtggac tggccctcat ccaccataac
     4861 acccacctct gcttcgtgca cacggtgccc tgggaccagc tctttcggaa cccgcaccaa
     4921 gctctgctcc acactgccaa ccggccagag gacgagtgtg tgggcgaggg cctggcctgc
     4981 caccagctgt gcgcccgagg gcactgctgg ggtccagggc ccacccagtg tgtcaactgc
     5041 agccagttcc ttcggggcca ggagtgcgtg gaggaatgcc gagtactgca ggggctcccc
     5101 agggagtatg tgaatgccag gcactgtttg ccgtgccacc ctgagtgtca gccccagaat
     5161 ggctcagtga cctgttttgg accggaggct gaccagtgtg tggcctgtgc ccactataag
     5221 gaccctccct tctgcgtggc ccgctgcccc agcggtgtga aacctgacct ctcctacatg
     5281 cccatctgga agtttccaga tgaggagggc gcatgccagc cttgccccat caactgcacc
     5341 cactcctgtg tggacctgga tgacaagggc tgccccgccg agcagagagc cagccctctg
     5401 acgtccatca tctctgcggt ggttggcatt ctgctggtcg tggtcttggg ggtggtcttt
     5461 gggatcctca tcaagcgacg gcagcagaag atccggaagt acacgatgcg gagactgctg
     5521 caggaaacgg agctggtgga gccgctgaca cctagcggag cgatgcccaa ccaggcgcag
     5581 atgcggatcc tgaaagagac ggagctgagg aaggtgaagg tgcttggatc tggcgctttt
     5641 ggcacagtct acaagggcat ctggatccct gatggggaga atgtgaaaat tccagtggcc
     5701 atcaaagtgt tgagggaaaa cacatccccc aaagccaaca aagaaatctt agacgaagca
     5761 tacgtgatgg ctggtgtggg ctccccatat gtctcccgcc ttctgggcat ctgcctgaca
     5821 tccacggtgc agctggtgac acagcttatg ccctatggct gcctcttaga ccatgtccgg
     5881 gaaaaccgcg gacgcctggg ctcccaggac ctgctgaact ggtgtatgca gattgccaag
     5941 gggatgagct acctggagga tgtgcggctc gtacacaggg acttggccgc tcggaacgtg
     6001 ctggtcaaga gtcccaacca tgtcaaaatt acagacttcg ggctggctcg gctgctggac
     6061 attgacgaga cagagtacca tgcagatggg ggcaaggtgc ccatcaagtg gatggcgctg
     6121 gagtccattc tccgccggcg gttcacccac cagagtgatg tgtggagtta tggtgtgact
     6181 gtgtgggagc tgatgacttt tggggccaaa ccttacgatg ggatcccagc ccgggagatc
     6241 cctgacctgc tggaaaaggg ggagcggctg ccccagcccc ccatctgcac cattgatgtc
     6301 tacatgatca tggtcaaatg ttggatgatt gactctgaat gtcggccaag attccgggag
     6361 ttggtgtctg aattctcccg catggccagg gacccccagc gctttgtggt catccagaat
     6421 gaggacttgg gcccagccag tcccttggac agcaccttct accgctcact gctggaggac
     6481 gatgacatgg gggacctggt ggatgctgag gagtatctgg taccccagca gggcttcttc
     6541 tgtccagacc ctgccccggg cgctgggggc atggtccacc acaggcaccg cagctcatct
     6601 accaggagtg gcggtgggga cctgacacta gggctggagc cctctgaaga ggaggccccc
     6661 aggtctccac tggcaccctc cgaaggggct ggctccgatg tatttgatgg tgacctggga
     6721 atgggggcag ccaaggggct gcaaagcctc cccacacatg accccagccc tctacagcgg
     6781 tacagtgagg accccacagt acccctgccc tctgagactg atggctacgt tgcccccctg
     6841 acctgcagcc cccagcctga atatgtgaac cagccagatg ttcggcccca gcccccttcg
     6901 ccccgagagg gccctctgcc tgctgcccga cctgctggtg ccactctgga aaggcccaag
     6961 actctctccc cagggaagaa tggggtcgtc aaagacgttt ttgcctttgg gggtgccgtg
     7021 gagaaccccg agtacttgac accccaggga ggagctgccc ctcagcccca ccctcctcct
     7081 gccttcagcc cagccttcga caacctctat tactgggacc aggacccacc agagcggggg
     7141 gctccaccca gcaccttcaa agggacacct acggcagaga acccagagta cctgggtctg
     7201 gacgtgccag tgtagaaccc agctttcttg tacaaagtgg tgatatccaa ttaaccctca
     7261 ctaaagggtt agttatgatg aatattgtgt accctatagt gagtcgtatt accacccaac
     7321 ttttctatac aaagtggttg atatccagca cagtggcggc cgctcgagtc tagagggccc
     7381 gcggttcgaa ggtaagccta tccctaaccc tctcctcggt ctcgattcta cgcgtaccgg
     7441 ttagtaatga gatccctccc ccccccctaa cgttactggc cgaagccgct tggaataagg
     7501 ccggtgtgcg tttgtctata tgttattttc caccatattg ccgtcttttg gcaatgtgag
     7561 ggcccggaaa cctggccctg tcttcttgac gagcattcct aggggtcttt cccctctcgc
     7621 caaaggaatg caaggtctgt tgaatgtcgt gaaggaagca gttcctctgg aagcttcttg
     7681 aagacaaaca acgtctgtag cgaccctttg caggcagcgg aaccccccac ctggcgacag
     7741 gtgcctctgc ggccaaaagc cacgtgtata agatacacct gcaaaggcgg cacaacccca
     7801 gtgccacgtt gtgagttgga tagttgtgga aagagtcaaa tggctctcct caagcgtatt
     7861 caacaagggg ctgaaggatg cccagaaggt accccattgt atgggatctg atctggggcc
     7921 tcggtgcaca tgctttacat gtgtttagtc gaggttaaaa aaacgtctag gccccccgaa
     7981 ccacggggac gtggttttcc tttgaaaaac acgatgataa tatggccaca catatgaccg
     8041 agtacaagcc cacggtgcgc ctcgccaccc gcgacgacgt ccccagggcc gtacgcaccc
     8101 tcgccgccgc gttcgccgac taccccgcca cgcgccacac cgtcgatccg gaccgccaca
     8161 tcgagcgggt caccgagctg caagaactct tcctcacgcg cgtcgggctc gacatcggca
     8221 aggtgtgggt cgcggacgac ggcgccgcgg tggcggtctg gaccacgccg gagagcgtcg
     8281 aagcgggggc ggtgttcgcc gagatcggcc cgcgcatggc cgagttgagc ggttcccggc
     8341 tggccgcgca gcaacagatg gaaggcctcc tggcgccgca ccggcccaag gagcccgcgt
     8401 ggttcctggc caccgtcggc gtctcgcccg accaccaggg caagggtctg ggcagcgccg
     8461 tcgtgctccc cggagtggag gcggccgagc gcgccggggt gcccgccttc ctggagacct
     8521 ccgcgccccg caacctcccc ttctacgagc ggctcggctt caccgtcacc gccgacgtcg
     8581 aggtgcccga aggaccgcgc acctggtgca tgacccgcaa gcccggtgcc taaatcgata
     8641 gatcctaatc aacctctgga ttacaaaatt tgtgaaagat tgactggtat tcttaactat
     8701 gttgctcctt ttacgctatg tggatacgct gctttaatgc ctttgtatca tgctattgct
     8761 tcccgtatgg ctttcatttt ctcctccttg tataaatcct ggttgctgtc tctttatgag
     8821 gagttgtggc ccgttgtcag gcaacgtggc gtggtgtgca ctgtgtttgc tgacgcaacc
     8881 cccactggtt ggggcattgc caccacctgt cagctccttt ccgggacttt cgctttcccc
     8941 ctccctattg ccacggcgga actcatcgcc gcctgccttg cccgctgctg gacaggggct
     9001 cggctgttgg gcactgacaa ttccgtggtg ttgtcgggga aatcatcgtc ctttccttgg
     9061 ctgctcgcct gtgttgccac ctggattctg cgcgggacgt ccttctgcta cgtcccttcg
     9121 gccctcaatc cagcggacct tccttcccgc ggcctgctgc cggctctgcg gcctcttccg
     9181 cgtcttcgcc ttcgccctca gacgagtcgg atctcccttt gggccgcctc cccgcctgag
     9241 atcctttaag accaatgact tacaaggcag ctgtagatct tagccacttt ttaaaagaaa
     9301 aggggggact ggaagggcta attcactccc aacgaagaca agatctgctt tttgcttgta
     9361 ctgggtctct ctggttagac cagatctgag cctgggagct ctctggctaa ctagggaacc
     9421 cactgcttaa gcctcaataa agcttgcctt gagtgcttca agtagtgtgt gcccgtctgt
     9481 tgtgtgactc tggtaactag agatccctca gaccctttta gtcagtgtgg aaaatctcta
     9541 gcagtagtag ttcatgtcat cttattattc agtatttata acttgcaaag aaatgaatat
     9601 cagagagtga gaggcccggg ttaattaagg aaagggctag atcattcttg aagacgaaag
     9661 ggcctcgtga tacgcctatt tttataggtt aatgtcatga taataatggt ttcttagacg
     9721 tcaggtggca cttttcgggg aaatgtgcgc ggaaccccta tttgtttatt tttctaaata
     9781 cattcaaata tgtatccgct catgagacaa taaccctgat aaatgcttca ataatattga
     9841 aaaaggaaga gtatgagtat tcaacatttc cgtgtcgccc ttattccctt ttttgcggca
     9901 ttttgccttc ctgtttttgc tcacccagaa acgctggtga aagtaaaaga tgctgaagat
     9961 cagttgggtg cacgagtggg ttacatcgaa ctggatctca acagcggtaa gatccttgag
    10021 agttttcgcc ccgaagaacg ttttccaatg atgagcactt ttaaagttct gctatgtggc
    10081 gcggtattat cccgtgttga cgccgggcaa gagcaactcg gtcgccgcat acactattct
    10141 cagaatgact tggttgagta ctcaccagtc acagaaaagc atcttacgga tggcatgaca
    10201 gtaagagaat tatgcagtgc tgccataacc atgagtgata acactgcggc caacttactt
    10261 ctgacaacga tcggaggacc gaaggagcta accgcttttt tgcacaacat gggggatcat
    10321 gtaactcgcc ttgatcgttg ggaaccggag ctgaatgaag ccataccaaa cgacgagcgt
    10381 gacaccacga tgcctgtagc aatggcaaca acgttgcgca aactattaac tggcgaacta
    10441 cttactctag cttcccggca acaattaata gactggatgg aggcggataa agttgcagga
    10501 ccacttctgc gctcggccct tccggctggc tggtttattg ctgataaatc tggagccggt
    10561 gagcgtgggt ctcgcggtat cattgcagca ctggggccag atggtaagcc ctcccgtatc
    10621 gtagttatct acacgacggg gagtcaggca actatggatg aacgaaatag acagatcgct
    10681 gagataggtg cctcactgat taagcattgg taactgtcag accaagttta ctcatatata
    10741 ctttagattg atttaaaact tcatttttaa tttaaaagga tctaggtgaa gatccttttt
    10801 gataatctca tgaccaaaat cccttaacgt gagttttcgt tccactgagc gtcagacccc
    10861 gtagaaaaga tcaaaggatc ttcttgagat cctttttttc tgcgcgtaat ctgctgcttg
    10921 caaacaaaaa aaccaccgct accagcggtg gtttgtttgc cggatcaaga gctaccaact
    10981 ctttttccga aggtaactgg cttcagcaga gcgcagatac caaatactgt tcttctagtg
    11041 tagccgtagt taggccacca cttcaagaac tctgtagcac cgcctacata cctcgctctg
    11101 ctaatcctgt taccagtggc tgctgccagt ggcgataagt cgtgtcttac cgggttggac
    11161 tcaagacgat agttaccgga taaggcgcag cggtcgggct gaacgggggg ttcgtgcaca
    11221 cagcccagct tggagcgaac gacctacacc gaactgagat acctacagcg tgagctatga
    11281 gaaagcgcca cgcttcccga agggagaaag gcggacaggt atccggtaag cggcagggtc
    11341 ggaacaggag agcgcacgag ggagcttcca gggggaaacg cctggtatct ttatagtcct
    11401 gtcgggtttc gccacctctg acttgagcgt cgatttttgt gatgctcgtc aggggggcgg
    11461 agcctatgga aaaacgccag caacgcggcc tttttacggt tcctggcctt ttgctggcct
    11521 tttgctcaca tgttctttcc tgcgttatcc cctgattctg tggataaccg tattaccgcc
    11581 tttgagtgag ctgataccgc tcgccgcagc cgaacgaccg agcgcagcga gtcagtgagc
    11641 gaggaagcgg aagagcgccc aatacgcaaa ccgcctctcc ccgcgcgttg gccgattcat
    11701 taatgcagca agctcatggc tgactaattt tttttattta tgcagaggcc gaggccgcct
    11761 cggcctctga gctattccag aagtagtgag gaggcttttt tggaggccta ggcttttgca
    11821 aaaagctccc cgtggcacga caggtttccc gactggaaag cgggcagtga gcgcaacgca
    11881 attaatgtga gttagctcac tcattaggca ccccaggctt tacactttat gcttccggct
    11941 cgtatgttgt gtggaattgt gagcggataa caatttcaca caggaaacag ctatgacatg
    12001 attacgaatt tcacaaataa agcatttttt tcactgcatt ctagttgtgg tttgtccaaa
    12061 ctcatcaatg tatcttatca tgtctggatc aactggataa ctcaagctaa ccaaaatcat
    12121 cccaaacttc ccaccccata ccctattacc actgccaatt acctgtggtt tcatttactc
    12181 taaacctgtg attcctctga attattttca ttttaaagaa attgtatttg ttaaatatgt
    12241 actacaaact tagtagt
//
