[The description below was written by a language model from this plasmid's Addgene catalogue record and the feature table of its GenBank file.]
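Description:
pHAGE-ERBB2-E321G is a 12.3 kb HIV-1-based lentiviral expression plasmid built on the pHAGE backbone and carrying the human receptor tyrosine kinase gene ERBB2 (HER2) with the E321G point mutation. It is propagated in E. coli through a high-copy ColE1/pUC-type origin with ampicillin selection (AmpR, beta-lactamase). The viral portion contains a full-length HIV-1 LTR at the upstream end (labelled as a 3' LTR by the automated annotation, though it occupies the 5' position), the Psi packaging signal, the Rev response element for Rev-dependent nuclear export of the genomic RNA, the cPPT/CTS element that aids nuclear import, and a U3-deleted, self-inactivating 3' LTR that silences LTR promoter activity after integration.

Between these elements, the human EF-1-alpha promoter with its first intron drives constitutive expression of the insert. The ERBB2 open reading frame itself is not annotated in the feature table, but it corresponds to the roughly 3.8 kb interval flanked by attB1 and attB2, consistent with the Gateway cloning recorded for the plasmid. A V5 epitope tag is annotated downstream of the attB2 site, separated from it by T3 and T7 promoters and an attB4 site; the record does not state whether the tag is fused in frame to ERBB2. An EMCV IRES then directs translation of puromycin N-acetyltransferase from the same transcript, so puromycin-resistant transduced cells should also express the mutant receptor, and a WPRE enhances transcript stability and expression.

The construct comes from a systematic study functionally annotating somatic mutations found in cancer. It is intended for stable delivery of the ERBB2 E321G variant into mammalian cells so that its effects can be assessed.
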