Addgene plasmid #116329: pHAGE-ERBB2-E321G
Purpose: Lentiviral expression of ERBB2 E321G
Depositing lab: Gordon Mills & Kenneth Scott. Depositing organization: Baylor College of Medicine. Publication: Systematic Functional Annotation of Somatic Mutations in Cancer. Ng PK, Li J, Jeong KJ, Shao S, Chen H, Tsang YH, Sengupta S, Wang Z, Bhavana VH, Tran R, Soewito S, Minussi DC, Moreno D, Kong K, Dogruluk T, Lu H, Gao J, Tokheim C, Zhou DC, Johnson AM, Zeng J, Ip CKM, Ju Z, Wester M, Yu S, Li Y, Vellano CP, Schultz N, Karchin R, Ding L, Lu Y, Cheung LWT, Chen K, Shaw KR, Meric-Bernstam F, Scott KL, Yi S, Sahni N, Liang H, Mills GB. Cancer Cell. 2018 Mar 12;33(3):450-462.e10. doi: 10.1016/j.ccell.2018.01.021. PubMed 29533785.
Backbone
  Vector backbone: pHAGE
  Vector type: Lentiviral
Growth in bacteria
  Bacterial resistance: Ampicillin, 100 μg/mL
  Growth temperature: 37°C
  Growth strain: Stbl3
  Copy number: High Copy
Gene/Insert
  Gene/Insert name: ERBB2
  Species: H. sapiens (human)
  Mutation: E321G
  Entrez Gene: ERBB2 (a.k.a. CD340, HER-2, HER-2/neu, HER2, MLN 19, MLN-19, NEU, NGL, TKR1, VSCN2, c-ERB-2, c-ERB2, p185(erbB2))
  Cloning method: Gateway Cloning
Terms and licenses: Academic/Nonprofit Terms; Industry Terms: Not Available to Industry
How to cite: pHAGE-ERBB2-E321G was a gift from Gordon Mills & Kenneth Scott (Addgene plasmid # 116329 ; http://n2t.net/addgene:116329 ; RRID:Addgene_116329)
