>Addgene plasmid #116329 | pHAGE-ERBB2-E321G | depositor partial sequence | sequence record 219203 | insert
ATGGAGCTGGCGGCCTTGTGCCGCTGGGGGCTCCTCCTCGCCCTCTTGCCCCCCGGAGCCGCGAGCACCC
AAGTGTGCACCGGCACAGACATGAAGCTGCGGCTCCCTGCCAGTCCCGAGACCCACCTGGACATGCTCCG
CCACCTCTACCAGGGCTGCCAGGTGGTGCAGGGAAACCTGGAACTCACCTACCTGCCCACCAATGCCAGC
CTGTCCTTCCTGCAGGATATCCAGGAGGTGCAGGGCTACGTGCTCATCGCTCACAACCAAGTGAGGCAGG
TCCCACTGCAGAGGCTGCGGATTGTGCGAGGCACCCAGCTCTTTGAGGACAACTATGCCCTGGCCGTGCT
AGACAATGGAGACCCGCTGAACAATACCACCCCTGTCACAGGGGCCTCCCCAGGAGGCCTGCGGGAGCTG
CAGCTTCGAAGCCTCACAGAGATCTTGAAAGGAGGGGTCTTGATCCAGCGGAACCCCCAGCTCTGCTACC
AGGACACGATTTTGTGGAAGGACATCTTCCACAAGAACAACCAGCTGGCTCTCACACTGATAGACACCAA
CCGCTCTCGGGCCTGCCACCCCTGTTCTCCGATGTGTAAGGGCTCCCGCTGCTGGGGAGAGAGTTCTGAG
GATTGTCAGAGCCTGACGCGCACTGTCTGTGCCGGTGGCTGTGCCCGCTGCAAGGGGCCACTGCCCACTG
ACTGCTGCCATGAGCAGTGTGCTGCCGGCTGCACGGGCCCCAAGCACTCTGACTGCCTGGCCTGCCTCCA
CTTCAACCACAGTGGCATCTGTGAGCTGCACTGCCCAGCCCTGGTCACCTACAACACAGACACGTTTGAG
TCCATGCCCAATCCCGAGGGCCGGTATACATTCGGCGCCAGCTGTGTGACTGCCTGTCCCTACAACTACC
TTTCTACGGACGTGGGATCCTGCACCCTCGTCTGCCCCCTGCACAACCAAGGGGTGACAGCAGAGGATGG
AACACAGCGGTGTGAGAAGTGCAGCAAGCCCTGTGCCCGAGTGTGCTATGGTCTGGGCATGGAGCACTTG
CGAGAGGTGAGGGCAGTTACCAGTGCCAATATCCAGGAGTTTGCTGGCTGCAAGAAGATCTTTGGGAGCC
TGGCATTTCTGCCGGAGAGCTTTGATGGGGACCCAGCCTCCAACACTGCCCCGCTCCAGCCAGAGCAGCT
CCAAGTGTTTGAGACTCTGGAAGAGATCACAGGTTACCTATACATCTCAGCATGGCCGGACAGCCTGCCT
GACCTCAGCGTCTTCCAGAACCTGCAAGTAATCCGGGGACGAATTCTGCACAATGGCGCCTACTCGCTGA
CCCTGCAAGGGCTGGGCATCAGCTGGCTGGGGCTGCGCTCACTGAGGGAACTGGGCAGTGGACTGGCCCT
CATCCACCATAACACCCACCTCTGCTTCGTGCACACGGTGCCCTGGGACCAGCTCTTTCGGAACCCGCAC
CAAGCTCTGCTCCACACTGCCAACCGGCCAGAGGACGAGTGTGTGGGCGAGGGCCTGGCCTGCCACCAGC
TGTGCGCCCGAGGGCACTGCTGGGGTCCAGGGCCCACCCAGTGTGTCAACTGCAGCCAGTTCCTTCGGGG
CCAGGAGTGCGTGGAGGAATGCCGAGTACTGCAGGGGCTCCCCAGGGAGTATGTGAATGCCAGGCACTGT
TTGCCGTGCCACCCTGAGTGTCAGCCCCAGAATGGCTCAGTGACCTGTTTTGGACCGGAGGCTGACCAGT
GTGTGGCCTGTGCCCACTATAAGGACCCTCCCTTCTGCGTGGCCCGCTGCCCCAGCGGTGTGAAACCTGA
CCTCTCCTACATGCCCATCTGGAAGTTTCCAGATGAGGAGGGCGCATGCCAGCCTTGCCCCATCAACTGC
ACCCACTCCTGTGTGGACCTGGATGACAAGGGCTGCCCCGCCGAGCAGAGAGCCAGCCCTCTGACGTCCA
TCATCTCTGCGGTGGTTGGCATTCTGCTGGTCGTGGTCTTGGGGGTGGTCTTTGGGATCCTCATCAAGCG
ACGGCAGCAGAAGATCCGGAAGTACACGATGCGGAGACTGCTGCAGGAAACGGAGCTGGTGGAGCCGCTG
ACACCTAGCGGAGCGATGCCCAACCAGGCGCAGATGCGGATCCTGAAAGAGACGGAGCTGAGGAAGGTGA
AGGTGCTTGGATCTGGCGCTTTTGGCACAGTCTACAAGGGCATCTGGATCCCTGATGGGGAGAATGTGAA
AATTCCAGTGGCCATCAAAGTGTTGAGGGAAAACACATCCCCCAAAGCCAACAAAGAAATCTTAGACGAA
GCATACGTGATGGCTGGTGTGGGCTCCCCATATGTCTCCCGCCTTCTGGGCATCTGCCTGACATCCACGG
TGCAGCTGGTGACACAGCTTATGCCCTATGGCTGCCTCTTAGACCATGTCCGGGAAAACCGCGGACGCCT
GGGCTCCCAGGACCTGCTGAACTGGTGTATGCAGATTGCCAAGGGGATGAGCTACCTGGAGGATGTGCGG
CTCGTACACAGGGACTTGGCCGCTCGGAACGTGCTGGTCAAGAGTCCCAACCATGTCAAAATTACAGACT
TCGGGCTGGCTCGGCTGCTGGACATTGACGAGACAGAGTACCATGCAGATGGGGGCAAGGTGCCCATCAA
GTGGATGGCGCTGGAGTCCATTCTCCGCCGGCGGTTCACCCACCAGAGTGATGTGTGGAGTTATGGTGTG
ACTGTGTGGGAGCTGATGACTTTTGGGGCCAAACCTTACGATGGGATCCCAGCCCGGGAGATCCCTGACC
TGCTGGAAAAGGGGGAGCGGCTGCCCCAGCCCCCCATCTGCACCATTGATGTCTACATGATCATGGTCAA
ATGTTGGATGATTGACTCTGAATGTCGGCCAAGATTCCGGGAGTTGGTGTCTGAATTCTCCCGCATGGCC
AGGGACCCCCAGCGCTTTGTGGTCATCCAGAATGAGGACTTGGGCCCAGCCAGTCCCTTGGACAGCACCT
TCTACCGCTCACTGCTGGAGGACGATGACATGGGGGACCTGGTGGATGCTGAGGAGTATCTGGTACCCCA
GCAGGGCTTCTTCTGTCCAGACCCTGCCCCGGGCGCTGGGGGCATGGTCCACCACAGGCACCGCAGCTCA
TCTACCAGGAGTGGCGGTGGGGACCTGACACTAGGGCTGGAGCCCTCTGAAGAGGAGGCCCCCAGGTCTC
CACTGGCACCCTCCGAAGGGGCTGGCTCCGATGTATTTGATGGTGACCTGGGAATGGGGGCAGCCAAGGG
GCTGCAAAGCCTCCCCACACATGACCCCAGCCCTCTACAGCGGTACAGTGAGGACCCCACAGTACCCCTG
CCCTCTGAGACTGATGGCTACGTTGCCCCCCTGACCTGCAGCCCCCAGCCTGAATATGTGAACCAGCCAG
ATGTTCGGCCCCAGCCCCCTTCGCCCCGAGAGGGCCCTCTGCCTGCTGCCCGACCTGCTGGTGCCACTCT
GGAAAGGCCCAAGACTCTCTCCCCAGGGAAGAATGGGGTCGTCAAAGACGTTTTTGCCTTTGGGGGTGCC
GTGGAGAACCCCGAGTACTTGACACCCCAGGGAGGAGCTGCCCCTCAGCCCCACCCTCCTCCTGCCTTCA
GCCCAGCCTTCGACAACCTCTATTACTGGGACCAGGACCCACCAGAGCGGGGGGCTCCACCCAGCACCTT
CAAAGGGACACCTACGGCAGAGAACCCAGAGTACCTGGGTCTGGACGTGCCAGTGTGA
